Addgene plasmid #115571: GFP-X2DM
Purpose: GFP-X2 where both of the consensus motif's lysines are mutated to arginine
Depositing lab: Michael Downey. Depositing organization: University of Ottawa. Publication: A synthetic non-histone substrate to study substrate targeting by the Gcn5 HAT and sirtuin HDACs. Rossl A, Denoncourt A, Lin MS, Downey M. J Biol Chem. 2019 Apr 19;294(16):6227-6239. doi: 10.1074/jbc.RA118.006051. Epub 2019 Feb 25. PubMed 30804216.
Backbone
  Vector backbone: pRS406-ADH1/CYC1
  Backbone size w/o insert (bp): 6000
  Total vector size (bp): 7500
  Modifications to backbone: Inserted multiple cloning site of pRS316
  Vector type: Bacterial Expression, Yeast Expression
  Selectable markers: URA3
Growth in bacteria
  Bacterial resistance: Ampicillin, 100 μg/mL
  Growth temperature: 37°C
  Growth strain: DH5alpha
  Copy number: Low Copy
Gene/Insert
  Gene/Insert name: Green Fluorescent Protein (alt name: GFP)
  Species: Synthetic
  Insert size (bp): 753
  Mutation: Two repeats of the Gcn5 consensus motif are tagged to C-term of GFP, Both sites mutated to Arginine
  Promoter: ADH1
  Cloning method: Restriction Enzyme; 5′ cloning site EcoRI (not destroyed); 3′ cloning site HindIII (not destroyed)
  Sequencing primers: 5′ TAATGAGCAACGGTATACGG; 3′ AATGTTACATGCGTACACGC
Terms and licenses: Academic/Nonprofit Terms; Industry Terms: Not Available to Industry
Depositor comments: Please visit https://www.biorxiv.org/content/10.1101/345637v1 for bioRxiv preprint.
How to cite: GFP-X2DM was a gift from Michael Downey (Addgene plasmid # 115571 ; http://n2t.net/addgene:115571 ; RRID:Addgene_115571)
