[The description below was written by a language model from this plasmid's Addgene catalogue record.]
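Description:
GFP-X2DM is a yeast expression plasmid built on a pRS406-ADH1/CYC1 backbone into which the multiple cloning site of pRS316 was inserted. The pRS406 family are yeast integrating vectors that lack an autonomous yeast replication origin, so they are normally maintained by integration into the genome. The record itself does not list replication origins or provide a feature table, so this and other backbone details cannot be confirmed from it. Selection in yeast is through the URA3 auxotrophic marker. In E. coli the plasmid is propagated under ampicillin resistance and is catalogued as low copy. The total size is given as about 7.5 kb, with a backbone of about 6 kb.

The payload is a synthetic GFP open reading frame of roughly 750 bp, cloned between EcoRI and HindIII sites that both remain intact. It is expressed from the ADH1 promoter, a commonly used constitutive yeast promoter, and the backbone name implies a CYC1 terminator downstream. Two repeats of the Gcn5 acetyltransferase consensus motif are fused to the C-terminus of GFP, giving the "X2" design. In this "DM" (double mutant) version, the target lysine in each repeat has been changed to arginine. Arginine keeps the positive charge but cannot be acetylated.

The associated work describes a synthetic non-histone substrate for studying how the Gcn5 HAT and sirtuin deacetylases target their substrates. In that context, this construct most plausibly serves as the non-acetylatable control for the parental GFP-X2 reporter, letting signal that depends on the motif lysines be distinguished from background.
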