>Addgene plasmid #115571 | GFP-X2DM | depositor partial sequence | sequence record 221310 | Primer used within ADH1 promoter
TTATTAATCTTTTGTTTCCTCGTCATTGTTCTCGTTCCCTTTCTTCCTTGTTTCTTTTTCTGCACAATAT
TTCAAGCTATACCAAGCATACAATCAACTCCAAGCTGGCCGCTCTAGAACTAGTGGATCCCCCGGGCTGC
AGGAATTCATGAGTAAAGGAGAAGAACTTTTCACTGGAGTTGTCCCAATTCTTGTTGAATTAGATGGTGA
TGTTAATGGGCACAAATTTTCTGTCAGTGGAGAGGGTGAAGGTGATGCAACATACGGAAAACTTACCCTT
AAATTTATTTGCANTNCTGGAAAACTACCTGTTCCATGGCCAACACTTGTCACTACTTTCACTTATGGTG
TTCAATGCTTTTCAAGATACCCAGATCATATGAAACGGCATGACTTTTTCAAGAGTGCCATGCCCGAAGG
TTATGTACAGGAAAGAACTATATTTTTCAAAGATGACGGGAACTACAAGACACGTGCTGAAGTCAAGTTT
GAAGGTGATACCCTTGTTAATAGAATCGAGTTAAAAGGTATTGATTTTAAAGAAGATGGAAACATTCTTG
GACACAAATTGGAATACAACTATAACTCACACAATGTATACATCATGGCAGACAAACAAAAGAATGGAAT
CAAAGTTAACTTCAAAATTAGACACAACATTGAAGATGGAAGCGTTCAACTAGCAGACCATTATCAACAA
AATACTCCAATTGGCGATGGCCCTGTCCTTTTACCAGACAACCATTACCTGTCCACACAATCTGCCCTTT
CGAAAGATCC
