>Addgene plasmid #115571 | GFP-X2DM | depositor partial sequence | sequence record 221311 | Primer used within GFP sequence
CCTTCTTGAGTTTGTAACAGCTGCTGGGATTACACATGGCATGGATGAACTATACAAAGGTTCTTCAAGA
AGACCTGGATCATCTAGGAGGCCTTAAAAGCTTATCGATACCGTCGACCTCGAGTCATGTAATTAGTTAT
GTCACGCTTACATTCACGCCCTCCCCCCACATCCGCTCTAACCGAAAAGGAAGGAGTTAGACAACCTGAA
GTCTAGGTCCCTATTTATTTTTTTATAGTTATGTTAGTATTAAGAACGTTATTTATATTTCAAATTTTTC
TTTTTTTTCTGTACAGACGCGTGTACGCATGTAACATTATACTGAAAACCTTGCTTGAGAAGGTTTTGGG
ACGCTCGAAGGCTTTAATTTGCGGCCGGTACCAGCTTTTGTTCCCTTTAGTGAGGGTTAATTTCGAGCTT
GGCGTAATCATGGTCATAGCTGTTTCCTGTGTGAAATTGTTATCCGCTCACAATTCCACACAACATACGA
GCCGGAAGCATAAAGTGTAAAGCCTGGGGTGCCTAATGAGTGAGCTAACTCACATTAATTGCGTTGCGCT
CACTGCCCGCTTTCCAGTCGGGAAACCTGTCGTGCCAGCTGCATTAATGAATCGGCCAACGCGCGGGGAG
AGGCGGTTTGCGTATTGGGCGCTCTTCCGCTTCCTCGCTCACTGACTCGCTGCGCTCGGTCGTTCGGCTG
CGGCGAGCGGTATCAGCTCACTCAAAGGCGGTAATACGGTTATCCACAGAATCAGGGGATAACGCA
