>Addgene plasmid #115571 | GFP-X2DM | depositor partial sequence | sequence record 221312 | Reverse primer used within CYC1 terminator
CGTTCTTATACTAACATAACTATAAAAAAATAAATAGGGACCTAGACTTCAGGTTGTCTAACTCCTTCCT
TTTCGGTTAGAGCGGATGTGGGGGGAGGGCGTGAATGTAAGCGTGACATAACTAATTACATGACTCGAGG
TCGACGGTATCGATAAGCTTTTAAGGCCTCCTAGATGATCCAGGTCTTCTTGAAGAACCTTTGTATAGTT
CATCCATGCCATGTGTAATCCCAGCAGCTGTTACAAACTCAAGAAGGACCATGTGGTCTCTCTTTTCGTT
GGGATCTTTCGAAAGGGCAGATTGTGTGGACAGGTAATGGTTGTCTGGTAAAAGGACAGGGCCATCGCCA
ATTGGAGTATTTTGTTGATAATGGTCTGCTAGTTGAACGCTTCCATCTTCAATGTTGTGTCTAATTTTGA
AGTTAACTTTGATTCCATTCTTTTGTTTGTCTGCCATGATGTATACATTGTGTGAGTTATAGTTGTATTC
CAATTTGTGTCCAAGAATGTTTCCATCTTCTTTAAAATCAATACCTTTTAACTCGATTCTATTAACAAGG
GTATCACCTTCAAACTTGACTTCAGCACGTGTCTTGTAGTTCCCGTCATCTTTGAAAAATATAGTTCTTT
CCTGTACATAACCTTCGGGCATGGCACTCTTGAAAAAGTCATGCCGTTTCATATGATCTGGGTATCTTGA
AAAGCATTGAACACCATAAGTGAAAGTAGTGACAAGTGTTGGCCATGGAACAGGTAGTTTTCCAGTAGTG
CAAATAAATTTNNNNNNAAGTTTTCCGTATGTTGCATCACCTTCACCCTCTCCACTGACAGAAAATTTGT
GCCCATTAACATCACCATCTAATTCAACAAGAATTGGGACAACT
