>Addgene plasmid #115571 | GFP-X2DM | addgene partial sequence | sequence record 226511 | Addgene Partial NGS Result
CACATTTCCCCGAAAAGTGCCACCTGGGTCCTTTTCATCACGTGCTATAAAAATAATTATAATTTAAATT
TTTTAATATAAATATATAAATTAAAAATAGAAAGTAAAAAAAGAAATTAAAGAAAAAATAGTTTTTGTTT
TCCGAAGATGTAAAAGACTCTAGGGGGATCGCCAACAAATACTACCTTTTATCTTGCTCTTCCTGCTCTC
AGGTATTAATGCCGAATTGTTTCATCTTGTCTGTGTAGAAGACCACACACGAAAATCCTGTGATTTTACA
TTTTACTTATCGTTAATCGAATGTATATCTATTTAATCTGCTTTTCTTGTCTAATAAATATATATGTAAA
GTACGCTTTTTGTTGAAATTTTTTAAACCTTTGTTTATTTTTTTTTCTTCATTCCGTAACTCTTCTACCT
TCTTTATTTACTTTCTAAAATCCAAATACAAAACATAAAAATAAATAAACACAGAGTAAATTCCCAAATT
ATTCCATCATTAAAAGATACGAGGCGCGTGTAAGTTACAGGCAAGCGATCCGTCTAAGAAACCATTATTA
TCATGACATTAACCTATAAAAATAGGCGTATCACGAGGCCCTTTCGTCTCGCGCGTTTCGGTGATGACGG
TGAAAACCTCTGACACATGCAGCTCCCGGAGACGGTCACAGCTTGTCTGTAAGCGGATGCCGGGAGCAGA
CAAGCCCGTCAGGGCGCGTCAGCGGGTGTTGGCGGGTGTCGGGGCTGGCTTAACTATGCGGCATCAGAGC
AGATTGTACTGAGAGTGCACCATACCACCTTTTCAATTCATCATTTTTTTTTTATTCTTTTTTTTGATTT
CGGTTTCCTTGAAATTTTTTTGATTCGGTAATCTCCGAACAGAAGGAAGAACGAAGGAAGGAGCACAGAC
TTAGATTGGTATATATACGCATATGTAGTGTTGAAGAAACATGAAATTGCCCAGTATTCTTAACCCAACT
GCACAGAACAAAAACCTGCAGGAAACGAAGATAAATCATGTCGAAAGCTACATATAAGGAACGTGCTGCT
ACTCATCCTAGTCCTGTTGCTGCCAAGCTATTTAATATCATGCACGAAAAGCAAACAAACTTGTGTGCTT
CATTGGATGTTCGTACCACCAAGGAATTACTGGAGTTAGTTGAAGCATTAGGTCCCAAAATTTGTTTACT
AAAAACACATGTGGATATCTTGACTGATTTTTCCATGGAGGGCACAGTTAAGCCGCTAAAGGCATTATCC
GCCAAGTACAATTTTTTACTCTTCGAAGACAGAAAATTTGCTGACATTGGTAATACAGTCAAATTGCAGT
ACTCTGCGGGTGTATACAGAATAGCAGAATGGGCAGACATTACGAATGCACACGGTGTGGTGGGCCCAGG
TATTGTTAGCGGTTTGAAGCAGGCGGCAGAAGAAGTAACAAAGGAACCTAGAGGCCTTTTGATGTTAGCA
GAATTGTCATGCAAGGGCTCCCTATCTACTGGAGAATATACTAAGGGTACTGTTGACATTGCGAAGAGCG
ACAAAGATTTTGTTATCGGCTTTATTGCTCAAAGAGACATGGGTGGAAGAGATGAAGGTTACGATTGGTT
GATTATGACACCCGGTGTGGGTTTAGATGACAAGGGAGACGCATTGGGTCAACAGTATAGAACCGTGGAT
GATGTGGTCTCTACAGGATCTGACATTATTATTGTTGGAAGAGGACTATTTGCAAAGGGAAGGGATGCTA
AGGTAGAGGGTGAACGTTACAGAAAAGCAGGCTGGGAAGCATATTTGAGAAGATGCGGCCAGCAAAACTA
AAAAACTGTATTATAAGTAAATGCATGTATACTAAACTCACAAATTAGAGCTTCAATTTAATTATATCAG
TTATTACCCTATGCGGTGTGAAATACCGCACAGATGCGTAAGGAGAAAATACCGCATCAGGAAATTGTAA
GCGTTAATATTTTGTTAAAATTCGCGTTAAATTTTTGTTAAATCAGCTCATTTTTTAACCAATAGGCCGA
AATCGGCAAAATCCCTTATAAATCAAAAGAATAGACCGAGATAGGGT
[37 nt withheld, positions 2078-2114]
AAAGAACGTGGACTCCAACGTCAAAGG
[49 nt withheld, positions 2142-2190]
T
[91 nt withheld, positions 2192-2282]
G
[124 nt withheld, positions 2284-2407]
CCATTCGCCATTCAGGCTGCGCAACTGTTGGGAAGGGCGATCGGTGCGGGCCTCTTCGCTATTACGCCAG
CTGGCGAAAGGGGGATGTGCTGCAAGGCGATTAAGTTGGGTAACGCCAGGGTTTTCCCAGTCACGACGTT
GTAAAACGACGGCCAGTGAATTGTAATACGACTCACTATAGGGCGAATTGGAGCTCGCCGGGATCGAAGA
AATGATGGTAAATGAAATAGGAAATCAAGGAGCATGAAGGCAAAAGACAAATATAAGGGTCGAACGAAAA
ATAAAGTGAAAAGTGTTGATATGATGTATTTGGCTTTGCGGCGCCGAAAAAACGAGTTTACGCAATTGCA
CAATCATGCTGACTCTGTGGCGGACCCGCGCTCTTGCCGGCCCGGCGATAACGCTGGGCGTGAGGCTGTG
CCCGGCGGAGTTTTTTGCGCCTGCATTTTCCAAGGTTTACCCTGCGCTAAGGGGCGAGATTGGAGAAGCA
ATAAGAATGCCGGTTGGGGTTGCGATGATGACGACCACGACAACTGGTGTCATTATTTAAGTTGCCGAAA
GAACCTGAGTGCATTTGCAACATGAGTATACTAGAAGAATGAGCCAAGACTTGCGAGACGCGAGTTTGCC
GGTGGTGCGAACAATAGAGCGACCATGACCTTGAAGGTGAGACGCGCATAACCGCTAGAGTACTTTGAAG
AGGAAACAGCAATAGGGTTGCTACCAGTATAAATAGACAGGTACATACAACACTGGAAATGGTTGTCTGT
TTGAGTACGCTTTCAATTCATTTGGGTGTGCACTTTATTATGTTACAATATGGAAGGGAACTTTACACTT
CTCCTATGCACATATATTAATTAAAGTCCAATGCTAGTAGAGAAGGGGGGTAACACCCCTCCGCGCTCTT
TTCCGATTTTTTTCTAAACCGTGGAATATTTCGGATATCCTTTTGTTGTTTCCGGGTGTACAATATGGAC
TTCCTCTTTTCTGGCAACCAAACCCATACATCGGGATTCCTATAATACCTTCGTTGGTCTCCCTAACATG
TAGGTGGCGGAGGGGAGATATACAATAGAACAGATACCAGACAAGACATAATGGGCTAAACAAGACTACA
CCAATTACACTGCCTCATTGATGGTGGTACATAACGAACTAATACTGTAGCCCTAGACTTGATAGCCATC
ATCATATCGAAGTTTCACTACCCTTTTTCCATTTGCCATCTATTGAAGTAATAATAGGCGCATGCAACTT
CTTTTCTTTTTTTTTCTTTTCTCTCTCCCCCGTTGTTGTCTCACCATATCCGCAATGACAAAAAAATGAT
GGAAGACACTAAAGGAAAAAATTAACGACAAAGACAGCACCAACAGATGTCGTTGTTCCAGAGCTGATGA
GGGGTATCTCGAAGCACACGAAACTTTTTCCTTCCTTCATTCACGCACACTACTCTCTAATGAGCAACGG
TATACGGCCTTCCTTCCAGTTACTTGAATTTGAAATAAAAAAAAGTTTGCTGTCTTGCTATCAAGTATAA
ATAGACCTGCAATTATTAATCTTTTGTTTCCTCGTCATTGTTCTCGTTCCCTTTCTTCCTTGTTTCTTTT
TCTGCACAATATTTCAAGCTATACCAAGCATACAATCAACTCCAAGCTGGCCGCTCTAGAACTAGTGGAT
CCCCCGGGCTGCAGGAATTCATGAGTAAAGGAGAAGAACTTTTCACTGGAGTTGTCCCAATTCTTGTTGA
ATTAGATGGTGATGTTAATGGGCACAAATTTTCTGTCAGTGGAGAGGGTGAAGGTGATGCAACATACGGA
AAACTTACCCTTAAATTTATTTGCACTACTGGAAAACTACCTGTTCCATGGCCAACACTTGTCACTACTT
TCACTTATGGTGTTCAATGCTTTTCAAGATACCCAGATCATATGAAACGGCATGACTTTTTCAAGAGTGC
CATGCCCGAAGGTTATGTACAGGAAAGAACTATATTTTTCAAAGATGACGGGAACTACAAGACACGTGCT
GAAGTCAAGTTTGAAGGTGATACCCTTGTTAATAGAATCGAGTTAAAAGGTATTGATTTTAAAGAAGATG
GAAACATTCTTGGACACAAATTGGAATACAACTATAACTCACACAATGTATACATCATGGCAGACAAACA
AAAGAATGGAATCAAAGTTAACTTCAAAATTAGACACAACATTGAAGATGGAAGCGTTCAACTAGCAGAC
CATTATCAACAAAATACTCCAATTGGCGATGGCCCTGTCCTTTTACCAGACAACCATTACCTGTCCACAC
AATCTGCCCTTTCGAAAGATCCCAACGAAAAGAGAGACCACATGGTCCTTCTTGAGTTTGTAACAGCTGC
TGGGATTACACATGGCATGGATGAACTATACAAAGGTTCTTCAAGAAGACCTGGATCATCTAGGAGGCCT
TAAAAGCTTATCGATACCGTCGACCTCGAGTCATGTAATTAGTTATGTCACGCTTACATTCACGCCCTCC
CCCCACATCCGCTCTAACCGAAAAGGAAGGAGTTAGACAACCTGAAGTCTAGGTCCCTATTTATTTTTTT
ATAGTTATGTTAGTATTAAGAACGTTATTTATATTTCAAATTTTTCTTTTTTTTCTGTACAGACGCGTGT
ACGCATGTAACATTATACTGAAAACCTTGCTTGAGAAGGTTTTGGGACGCTCGAAGGCTTTAATTTGCGG
CCGGTACCAGCTTTTGTTCCCTTTAGTGAGGGTTAATTTCGAGCTTGGCGTAATCATGGTCATAGCTGTT
TCCTGTGTGAAATTGTTATCCGCTCACAATTCCACACAACATACGAGCCGGAAGCATAAAGTGTAAAGCC
TGGGGTGCCTAATGAGTGAGCTAACTCACATTAATTGCGTTGCGCTCACTGCCCGCTTTCCAGTCGGGAA
ACCTGTCGTGCCAGCTGCATTAATGAATCGGCCAACGCGCGGGGAGAGGCGGTTTGCGTATTGGGCGCTC
TTCCGCTTCCTCGCTCACTGACTCGCTGCGCTCGGTCGTTCGGCTGCGGCGAGCGGTATCAGCTCACTCA
AAGGCGGTAATACGGTTATCCACAGAATCAGGGGATAACGCAGGAAAGAACATGTGAGCAAAAGGCCAGC
AAAAGGCCAGGAACCGTAAAAAGGCCGCGTTGCTGGCGTTTTTCCATAGGCTCCGCCCCCCTGACGAGCA
TCACAAAAATCGACGCTCAAGTCAGAGGTGGCGAAACCCGACAGGACTATAAAGATACCAGGCGTTTCCC
CCTGGAAGCTCCCTCGTGCGCTCTCCTGTTCCGACCCTGCCGCTTACCGGATACCTGTCCGCCTTTCTCC
CTTCGGGAAGCGTGGCGCTTTCTCATAGCTCACGCTGTAGGTATCTCAGTTCGGTGTAGGTCGTTCGCTC
CAAGCTGGGCTGTGTGCACGAACCCCCCGTTCAGCCCGACCGCTGCGCCTTATCCGGTAACTATCGTCTT
GAGTCCAACCCGGTAAGACACGACTTATCGCCACTGGCAGCAGCCACTGGTAACAGGATTAGCAGAGCGA
GGTATGTAGGCGGTGCTACAGAGTTCTTGAAGTGGTGGCCTAACTACGGCTACACTAGAAGAACAGTATT
TGGTATCTGCGCTCTGCTGAAGCCAGTTACCTTCGGAAAAAGAGTTGGTAGCTCTTGATCCGGCAAACAA
ACCACCGCTGGTAGCGGTGGTTTTTTTGTTTGCAAGCAGCAGATTACGCGCAGAAAAAAAGGATCTCAAG
AAGATCCTTTGATCTTTTCTACGGGGTCTGACGCTCAGTGGAACGAAAACTCACGTTAAGGGATTTTGGT
CATGAGATTATCAAAAAGGATCTTCACCTAGATCCTTTTAAATTAAAAATGAAGTTTTAAATCAATCTAA
AGTATATATGAGTAAACTTGGTCTGACAGTTACCAATGCTTAATCAGTGAGGCACCTATCTCAGCGATCT
GTCTATTTCGTTCATCCATAGTTGCCTGACTCCCCGTCGTGTAGATAACTACGATACGGGAGGGCTTACC
ATCTGGCCCCAGTGCTGCAATGATACCGCGAGACCCACGCTCACCGGCTCCAGATTTATCAGCAATAAAC
CAGCCAGCCGGAAGGGCCGAGCGCAGAAGTGGTCCTGCAACTTTATCCGCCTCCATCCAGTCTATTAATT
GTTGCCGGGAAGCTAGAGTAAGTAGTTCGCCAGTTAATAGTTTGCGCAACGTTGTTGCCATTGCTACAGG
CATCGTGGTGTCACGCTCGTCGTTTGGTATGGCTTCATTCAGCTCCGGTTCCCAACGATCAAGGCGAGTT
ACATGATCCCCCATGTTGTGCAAAAAAGCGGTTAGCTCCTTCGGTCCTCCGATCGTTGTCAGAAGTAAGT
TGGCCGCAGTGTTATCACTCATGGTTATGGCAGCACTGCATAATTCTCTTACTGTCATGCCATCCGTAAG
ATGCTTTTCTGTGACTGGTGAGTACTCAACCAAGTCATTCTGAGAATAGTGTATGCGGCGACCGAGTTGC
TCTTGCCCGGCGTCAATACGGGATAATACCGCGCCACATAGCAGAACTTTAAAAGTGCTCATCATTGGAA
AACGTTCTTCGGGGCGAAAACTCTCAAGGATCTTACCGCTGTTGAGATCCAGTTCGATGTAACCCACTCG
TGCACCCAACTGATCTTCAGCATCTTTTACTTTCACCAGCGTTTCTGGGTGAGCAAAAACAGGAAGGCAA
AATGCCGCAAAAAAGGGAATAAGGGCGACACGGAAATGTTGAATACTCATACTCTTCCTTTTTCAATATT
ATTGAAGCATTTATCAGGGTTATTGTCTCATGAGCGGATACATATTTGAATGTATTTAGAAAAATAAACA
AATAGGGGTTCCGCGCACATTTCCCCGAAAAGTGCCACCTG
